Addgene plasmid #20626: pWZL Neo Myr Flag RPS6KL1
Depositing lab: William Hahn & Jean Zhao. Depositing organization: Dana-Farber Cancer Institute. Publication: Integrative Genomic Approaches Identify IKBKE as a Breast Cancer Oncogene (Kinase Library Clones). Boehm JS, Zhao JJ, Yao J, Kim SY, Firestein R, Dunn IF, Sjostrom SK, Garraway LA, Weremowicz S, Richardson AL, Greulich H, Stewart CJ, Mulvey LA, Shen RR, Ambrogio L, Hirozane-Kishikawa T, Hill DE, Vidal M, Meyerson M, Grenier JK, Hinkle G, Root DE, Roberts TM, Lander ES, Polyak K, Hahn WC. Cell. 2007 Jun 15. 129(6):1065-1079. 10.1016/j.cell.2007.03.052 PubMed 17574021.
Backbone
  Vector backbone: pWZL-Neo-Myr-Flag-DEST
  Backbone manufacturer: William Hahn Lab (available at Addgene, #15300)
  Vector type: Mammalian Expression, Retroviral
  Selectable markers: Neomycin (select with G418)
Growth in bacteria
  Bacterial resistance: Ampicillin, 100 μg/mL
  Growth temperature: 37°C
  Growth strain: Stbl3
  Growth instructions: Stbl3 cells to prevent recombination.
  Copy number: Unknown
Gene/Insert
  Gene/Insert name: RPS6KL1 (alt name: ribosomal protein S6 kinase-like 1)
  Species: H. sapiens (human)
  GenBank ID: NM_031464
  Entrez Gene: RPS6KL1 (a.k.a. RSKL2)
  Tag / fusion protein: Myr (N terminal on backbone); Flag (N terminal on backbone)
  Cloning method: Gateway Cloning
  Sequencing primers: 5′ pWZL-Fwd (GAA CCT CCT CGT TCG ACC); 3′ pWZL-Rev (TTC CGG GCC CTC ACA TTG)
Resource information
  A portion of this plasmid was derived from a plasmid made by: 4-D11
Terms and licenses: Academic/Nonprofit Terms; Industry Terms: Not Available to Industry
Depositor comments: ORFs were cloned into Gateway compatible pEntry vectors. An LR recombination reaction was performed to move the ORF to pWZL-Neo-Myr-Flag DEST such that the ORF would have 5' myristoylation and flag tags. This plasmid is part of a kinase library, and the gene has been verified, but has not been fully sequenced for minor mutations. Please see the following link for plasmids from this article that are not part of the kinase library http://www.addgene.org/pubmed/17574021
How to cite: pWZL Neo Myr Flag RPS6KL1 was a gift from William Hahn & Jean Zhao (Addgene plasmid # 20626 ; http://n2t.net/addgene:20626 ; RRID:Addgene_20626)
