[The description below was written by a language model from this plasmid's Addgene catalogue record.]
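Description:
pWZL Neo Myr Flag RPS6KL1 is a retroviral mammalian expression plasmid built on the Gateway-compatible pWZL-Neo-Myr-Flag-DEST backbone. It is propagated in bacteria under ampicillin selection, in a recombination-deficient strain chosen to limit rearrangement of the repeated retroviral sequences. A neomycin resistance marker allows G418 selection of transduced or transfected mammalian cells. The record includes no feature table, so it does not state the promoter driving the insert, the arrangement linking the insert to the neomycin marker, the bacterial origin of replication, or the copy number.

The payload is the human RPS6KL1 open reading frame (ribosomal protein S6 kinase-like 1, also called RSKL2). It was first cloned into a Gateway entry vector and then moved into the destination backbone by an LR recombination reaction. This places the ORF in frame behind two backbone-encoded N-terminal elements, a myristoylation signal and a Flag epitope. A myristoylation signal directs lipid modification that tethers the fusion protein to cellular membranes, a common strategy for promoting constitutive activation of kinases. The Flag tag allows detection or immunoprecipitation of the expressed protein.

The construct is one member of a library of myristoylated, Flag-tagged human kinase clones made for integrative genomic screening in a study of breast cancer oncogenes. Such clones are typically packaged into retrovirus to achieve stable kinase expression in target cells. The depositors note that the gene identity has been verified, but the clone has not been fully sequenced, so minor mutations cannot be excluded.
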