>Addgene plasmid #20626 | pWZL Neo Myr Flag RPS6KL1 | addgene partial sequence | sequence record 26453 | 20626 with pWZL-Fwd
CTCCTTCTCTAGGCGCCGGCCGGATCCAGAATTCGCCACCATGGGGTCTTCAAAATCTAAACCAAAGGAC
CCCAGCCAGCGCCGGCGCAGGATCCGAGGTTACCTTGACTACAAAGACGATGACGACAAGCAATTGACAA
GTTTGTACAAAAAAGTTGGCATGAGCCTGGTGGCCTGTGAGTGCCTGCCCAGCCCCGGCCTGGAGCCTGA
GCCTTGCTCACGAGCAAGGTCCCAAGCTCACGTGTACCTGGAGCAGATTCGCAACAGGGTGGCTCTGGGA
GTGCCTGACATGACAAAACGTGACTATCTGGTGGATGCGGCCACGCAGATCCGGCTGGCCCTGGAGCGCG
ATGTTAGTGAGGACTATGAGGCGGCCTTCAACCACTATCAGAATGGCGTGGACGTGCTGCTCCGTGGCAT
ACACGTTGACCCCAACAAGGAGCGACGTGAGGCTGTGAAGCTGAAAATTACCAAATACCTGCGGCGGGCA
GAGGAGATCTTCAACTGCCACCTGCAGCGGCCGCTGAGCAGTGGAGCCAGCCCCAGCGCGGTGCAGCTGG
TCCAGGACCCGGCAACCGGAGGGACCTTTGTGGTGAAGAGCCTACCCAGGTGCCACATGGTGAGCAGGGA
GCGGCTGACCATCATCCCACACGGAGTCCCCTACATGACGAAGCTGCTCAGGTACTTTGTGAGCGAGGAC
TCCATCTTCCTGCACCTGGAGCATGTGCAAGGAGGCACTCTCTGGNCCCACCTGCTCTCCCAGGCGCACT
CCCGACATTCTGGGCTCAGCTCTGG
